>Addgene plasmid #72359 | pFETCh_ZNF146 | depositor full sequence | sequence record 135361 | pFETCh_ZNF146 sequence 7226 bps
CACACCTCAGCCAGCAGAGAATTTACAGTGGGGAAAACCCCTTTGCCTGTAAGGTATGTGGAAAAGTCTT
CAGCCACAAATCAAACCTCACTGAGCATGAGCATTTTCACACGAGAGAGAAACCTTTTGAATGTAACGAG
TGTGGAAAAGCCTTTAGCCAAAAGCAGTATGTCATTAAACATCAGAACACCCATACTGGCGAGAAGCTTT
TCGAATGTAATGAATGTGGAAAATCATTTAGCCAGAAGGAAAACCTCCTTACGCACCAGAAAATTCACAC
TGGAGAAAAACCTTTTGAGTGTAAAGATTGCGGGAAAGCTTTCATTCAGAAGTCAAACCTCATCAGACAC
CAGAGAACTCACACAGGAGAGAAGCCCTTTGTATGTAAGGAGTGTGGAAAAACCTTCAGTGGCAAATCCA
ACCTTACTGAGCATGAGAAAATCCATATTGGAGAGAAGCCTTTTAAATGTAGTGAATGTGGAACAGCCTT
TGGCCAGAAGAAGTACCTCATAAAACATCAGAACATTCACACTGGAGAGAAACCCTATGAATGTAACGAA
TGTGGAAAAGCCTTCTCTCAGCGAACATCACTTATTGTACATGTGAGGATTCATTCAGGTGATAAACCTT
ACGAATGCAATGTTTGTGGAAAAGCCTTCTCTCAGAGCTCATCTCTCACTGTGCATGTGAGAAGCCATAC
AGGGGAGAAGCCCTATGGTTGTAATGAATGTGGGAAAGCTTTCTCTCAGTTCTCAACCCTTGCTCTGCAT
TTGAGAATACACACAGGTAAGAAGCCTTATCAGTGCAGTGAATGTGGGAAAGCTTTCAGCCAGAAGTCAC
ACCACATTAGACACCAGAAAATTCATACTCACGGGAGCGGAGGAGGTTCCGGTGGAGGTGGTTCTGGAGA
TTACAAGGATGACGACGATAAGGGCGATTACAAGGATGACGACGATAAGGGAGATTACAAGGATGACGAC
GATAAGGTTTCAGGAAGCGGAGCTACTAACTTCAGCCTGCTGAAGCAGGCTGGAGACGTGGAGGAGAACC
CTGGACCTGGATCGTTTCGCATGATTGAACAAGATGGATTGCACGCAGGTTCTCCGGCCGCTTGGGTGGA
GAGGCTATTCGGCTATGACTGGGCACAACAGACAATCGGCTGCTCTGATGCCGCCGTGTTCCGGCTGTCA
GCGCAGGGGCGCCCGGTTCTTTTTGTCAAGACCGACCTGTCCGGTGCCCTGAATGAACTGCAGGACGAGG
CAGCGCGGCTATCGTGGCTGGCCACGACGGGCGTTCCTTGCGCAGCTGTGCTCGACGTTGTCACTGAAGC
GGGAAGGGACTGGCTGCTATTGGGCGAAGTGCCGGGGCAGGATCTCCTGTCATCTCACCTTGCTCCTGCC
GAGAAAGTATCCATCATGGCTGATGCAATGCGGCGGCTGCATACGCTTGATCCGGCTACCTGCCCATTCG
ACCACCAAGCGAAACATCGCATCGAGCGAGCACGTACTCGGATGGAAGCCGGTCTTGTCGATCAGGATGA
TCTGGACGAAGAGCATCAGGGGCTCGCGCCAGCCGAACTGTTCGCCAGGCTCAAGGCGCGCATGCCCGAC
GGCGAGGATCTCGTCGTGACCCATGGCGATGCCTGCTTGCCGAATATCATGGTGGAAAATGGCCGCTTTT
CTGGATTCATCGACTGTGGCCGGCTGGGTGTGGCCGACCGCTATCAGGACATAGCGTTGGCTACCCGTGA
TATTGCTGAAGAGCTTGGCGGCGAATGGGCTGACCGCTTCCTCGTGCTTTACGGTATCGCCGCTCCCGAT
TCGCAGCGCATCGCCTTCTATCGCCTTCTTGACGAGTTCTTCTGATTCGAACATCAAAGCCTTGAAAGTG
GGAAAGCTTTCATTAGAAATTTGCACCTCATCATGCCCCAGAAATAATCCTTCTGAAGCAAAGCACCACG
AATGAGGTTAACTTTAACAAGTACTAAAAACTTAAGGGACACCAGAAAATTTGTACTGAAGAGAAAGACA
TGCATATGATTAAAACCCTGTGTCCAACAGAGAAACCTGCAGCAGAGATAATGGTGAAAGTTTAGGCACA
TTTTCACTAAAAGTGGGAACAGAAAATGGAGGCCTGTTTTTTATTGCTACCACCATAGATCTGGAGATCT
TCGCCAGTAACAAGAAAAATTAAGTTGTAAATATTGGAAAGGAACAGACAAAAATAGATGACATGGTCAT
CTACAACTAATATTAAGACTCCTGTGGTATTGATTGAGCAGAGCAGAAGAGATTTCAAAAAAAGACCTAT
GCATTTATTAGAATTTGGAATATGATACAAGTGGCATCAGGAAATGAGGAAATAATGGAACTATTTTTTT
TAAGTGGAGGTAGTTTGTTCTCCAAGGGGGAAAAATAGACCATGAACTATACACAAAAGTGAATCCAGAG
ATTAAAAACAGAAATATGGAAAAGCTATGTACTAAAATGCATATGACCTTGGGAATAGGGAAACATTCCT
TGGAACAATTTGAGAAATACTTAGCGGTTCTACTTATGAGTATGAATGCTCAGGAAATACGCACTAGGAT
ATTTACTGTGGCTTGATTTGTAGTAGCCAAAAATTAGAAACAACTGAGAAAGCCCATCACGAACAATATG
GGAAATTCTTATGTACTTGGAAAGTCCTCTCCACTGCCTGTAGCCTCCAATTCACTGGCCGTCGTTCACT
GGCCGTCGTTTTACAACGTCGTGACTGGGAAAACCCTGGCGTTACCCAACTTAATCGCCTTGCAGCACAT
CCCCCTTTCGCCAGCTGGCGTAATAGCGAAGAGGCCCGCACCGATCGCCCTTCCCAACAGTTGCGCAGCC
TGAATGGCGAATGCGATTTATTCAACAAAGCCGCCGTCCCGTCAAGTCAGCGTAATGCTCTGCCAGTGTT
ACAACCAATTAACCAATTCTGATTAGAAAAACTCATCGAGCATCAAATGAAACTGCAATTTATTCATATC
AGGATTATCAATACCATATTTTTGAAAAAGCCGTTTCTGTAATGAAGGAGAAAACTCACCGAGGCAGTTC
CATAGGATGGCAAGATCCTGGTATCGGTCTGCGATTCCGACTCGTCCAACATCAATACAACCTATTAATT
TCCCCTCGTCAAAAATAAGGTTATCAAGTGAGAAATCACCATGAGTGACGACTGAATCCGGTGAGAATGG
CAAAAGCTTATGCATTTCTTTCCAGACTTGTTCAACAGGCCAGCCATTACGCTCGTCATCAAAATCACTC
GCATCAACCAAACCGTTATTCATTCGTGATTGCGCCTGAGCGAGACGAAATACGCGATCGCTGTTAAAAG
GACAATTACAAACAGGAATCGAATGCAACCGGCGCAGGAACACTGCCAGCGCATCAACAATATTTTCACC
TGAATCAGGATATTCTTCTAATACCTGGAATGCTGTTTTCCCGGGGATCGCAGTGGTGAGTAACCATGCA
TCATCAGGAGTACGGATAAAATGCTTGATGGTCGGAAGAGGCATAAATTCCGTCAGCCAGTTTAGTCTGA
CCATCTCATCTGTAACATCATTGGCAACGCTACCTTTGCCATGTTTCAGAAACAACTCTGGCGCATCGGG
CTTCCCATACAATCGATAGATTGTCGCACCTGATTGCCCGACATTATCGCGAGCCCATTTATACCCATAT
AAATCAGCATCCATGTTGGAATTTAATCGCGGCTTCGAGCAAGACGTTTCCCGTTGAATATGGCTCATAA
CACCCCTTGTATTACTGTTTATGTAAGCAGACAGTTTTATTGTTCATGATGATATATTTTTATCTTGTGC
AATGTAACATCAGAGATTTTGAGACACAACGTGGCTTTGTTGAATAAATCGAACTTTTGCTGAGTTGAAG
GATCAGATCACGCATCTTCCCGACAACGCAGACCGTTCCGTGGCAAAGCAAAAGTTCAAAATCACCAACT
GGTCCACCTACAACAAAGCTCTCATCAACCGTGGCTCCCTCACTTTCTGGCTGGATGATGGGGCGATTCA
GGCCTGGTATGAGTCAGCAACACCTTCTTCACGAGGCAGACCTCTCGACGGAGTTCCACTGAGCGTCAGA
CCCCGTAGAAAAGATCAAAGGATCTTCTTGAGATCCTTTTTTTCTGCGCGTAATCTGCTGCTTGCAAACA
AAAAAACCACCGCTACCAGCGGTGGTTTGTTTGCCGGATCAAGAGCTACCAACTCTTTTTCCGAAGGTAA
CTGGCTTCAGCAGAGCGCAGATACCAAATACTGTTCTTCTAGTGTAGCCGTAGTTAGGCCACCACTTCAA
GAACTCTGTAGCACCGCCTACATACCTCGCTCTGCTAATCCTGTTACCAGTGGCTGCTGCCAGTGGCGAT
AAGTCGTGTCTTACCGGGTTGGACTCAAGACGATAGTTACCGGATAAGGCGCAGCGGTCGGGCTGAACGG
GGGGTTCGTGCACACAGCCCAGCTTGGAGCGAACGACCTACACCGAACTGAGATACCTACAGCGTGAGCT
ATGAGAAAGCGCCACGCTTCCCGAAGGGAGAAAGGCGGACAGGTATCCGGTAAGCGGCAGGGTCGGAACA
GGAGAGCGCACGAGGGAGCTTCCAGGGGGAAACGCCTGGTATCTTTATAGTCCTGTCGGGTTTCGCCACC
TCTGACTTGAGCGTCGATTTTTGTGATGCTCGTCAGGGGGGCGGAGCCTATGGAAAAACGCCAGCAACGC
GGCCTTTTTACGGTTCCTGGCCTTTTGCTGGCCTTTTGCTCACATGTTCTTTCCTGCGTTATCCCCTGAT
TCTGTGGATAACCGTATTACCGCCTTTGAGTGAGCTGATACCGCTCGCCGCAGCCGAACGACCGAGCGCA
GCGAGTCAGTGAGCGAGGAAGCGGAAGAAGCTCGCACATTCAGCAGCGTTTTTCAGCGCGTTTTCGATCA
ACGTTTCAATGTTGGTATCAACACCAGGTTTAACTTTGAACTTATCGGCACTGACGGTTACTGATTTTGA
ACTTTTGCTTTGCCACGGAACGGTCTGCGTTGTCGGGAAGATGCGTGATCTGATCCTTCAACTCAGCAAA
AGTTCCCAATACGCAAACCGCCTCTCCCCGCGCGTTGGCCGATTCATTAATGCAGCTGGCACGACAGGTT
TCCCGACTGGAAAGCGGGCAGTGAGCGCAACGCAATTAATGTGAGTTAGCTCACTCATTAGGCACCCCAG
GCTTTACACTTTATGCTTCCGGCTCGTATGTTGTGTGGAATTGTGAGCGGATAACAATTTCACACAGGAA
ACAGCTATGACCATGATTACGCCAAGCTTGCATGCCTGCAGGTCGACTCTAGAGGATCCCCGGGTACCGA
GCTCGAATTAGCTTGCATGCCTGCAGGTCAATTCCCTGGCATTATGCCCAGTACATGACCTTATGGGACT
TTCCTACTTGGCAGTACATCTACGTATTAGTCATCGCTATTACCATGGTGATGCGGTTTTGGCAGTACAT
CAATGGGCGTGGATAGCGGTTTGACTCACGGGGATTTCAAGTCTCCACCCCATTGACGTCAATGGGAGTT
TGTTTTGGCACCAAAATCAACGGGACTTTCCAAAATGTCGTAACAACTCCGCCCCATTGACGCAAATGGG
CGGTAGGCGTGTACGGTGGGAGGTCTATATAAGCAGAGCTCGTTTAGTGAACCGTCAGATCGCCTGGAGA
CGCCATCCACGCTGTTTTGACCTCCATAGGAGACACCGGGACCGATCCAGCCTGGGGATCCCGACCATGG
CTTCGTACCCCTGCCATCAACACGCGTCTGCGTTCGACCAGGCTGCGCGTTCTCGCGGCCATAGCAACCG
ACGTACGGCGTTGCGCCCTCGCCGGCAGCAAGAAGCCACGGAAGTCCGCCTGGAGCAGAAAATGCCCACG
CTACTGCGGGTTTATATAGACGGTCCTCACGGGATGGGGAAAACCACCACCACGCAACTGCTGGTGGCCC
TGGGTTCGCGCGACGATATCGTCTACGTACCCGAGCCGATGACTTACTGGCAGGTGCTGGGGGCTTCCGA
GACAATCGCGAACATCTACACCACACAACACCGCCTCGACCAGGGTGAGATATCGGCCGGGGACGCGGCG
GTGGTAATGACAAGCGCCCAGATAACAATGGGCATGCCTTATGCCGTGACCGACGCCGTTCTGGCTCCTC
ATATCGGGGGGGAGGCTGGGAGCTCACATGCCCCGCCCCCGGCCCTCACCCTCATCTTCGACCGCCATCC
CATCGCCGCCCTCCTGTGCTACCCGGCCGCGCGATACCTTATGGGCAGCATGACCCCCCAGGCCGTGCTG
GCGTTCGTGGCCCTCATCCCGCCGACCTTGCCCGGCACAAACATCGTGTTGGGGGCCCTTCCGGAGGACA
GACACATCGACCGCCTGGCCAAACGCCAGCGCCCCGGCGAGCGGCTTGACCTGGCTATGCTGGCCGCGAT
TCGCCGCGTTTACGGGCTGCTTGCCAATACGGTGCGGTATCTGCAGGGCGGCGGGTCGTGGCGGGAGGAT
TGGGGACAGCTTTCGGGGACGGCCGTGCCGCCCCAGGGTGCCGAGCCCCAGAGCAACGCGGGCCCACGAC
CCCATATCGGGGACACGTTATTTACCCTGTTTCGGGCCCCCGAGTTGCTGGCCCCCAACGGCGACCTGTA
CAACGTGTTTGCCTGGGCCTTGGACGTCTTGGCCAAACGCCTCCGTCCCATGCACGTCTTTATCCTGGAT
TACGACCAATCGCCCGCCGGCTGCCGGGACGCCCTGCTGCAACTTACCTCCGGGATGGTCCAGACCCACG
TCACCACCCCCGGCTCCATACCGACGATCTGCGACCTGGCGCGCACGTTTGCCCGGGAGATGGGGGAGGC
TAACTGAGGATCCCACGTCACTATTGTATACTCTATATTATACTCTATGTTATACTCTGTAATCCTACTC
AATAAACGTGTCACGCCTGTGAAACCGTACTAAGTCTCCCGTGTATTCTTATCACCATCAGGTGACATCC
TCGCCCAGGCTGTCAATCATGCCGGTATCGATTCCAGTAGCACCGGCCCCACGCTGACAACCCACTCTTG
CAGCGTTAGCAGCGCCCCTCTTAACAAGCCGACCCCCACCAGCGTCGCGGTTACTAACACTCCTCTCCCC
GACCTGCAGCCCAGCT
Features (pLannotate 1.2.2; 19 found; start..end, strand, type, name):
    906..959     +  CDS            3xFLAG (fragment): three tandem FLAG® epitope tags
    963..987     +  CDS            3xFLAG (fragment): three tandem FLAG® epitope tags
   1071..1862    +  CDS            neo: KKA2_KLEPN - Also known as kan, nptII. Experimental evidence at protein level: Swiss-Prot protein existence level 1. Resistance to kanamycin, neomycin, paromomycin, ribostamycin, butirosin and gentamicin B. From Klebsiella pneumoniae.
   2725..2881    +  CDS            lacZα (fragment): LacZα fragment of β-galactosidase; lacZ fragment
   2963..3778    -  CDS            KanR: aminoglycoside phosphotransferase; aph(3')-Ia; confers resistance to kanamycin in bacteria or G418 (Geneticin®) in eukaryotes
   3963..4103    +  CDS            TRA2_ECOLX (fragment): Protein predicted: Swiss-Prot protein existence level 4. Required for transposition of transposon Tn903. From Escherichia coli.
   4158..4746    +  rep_origin     ori: high-copy-number ColE1/pMB1/pBR322/pUC origin of replication
   5115..5204    +  CDS            lacI (fragment): lac repressor; lacI; The lac repressor binds to the lac operator to inhibit transcription in E. coli. This inhibition can be relieved by adding lactose or isopropyl-β-D-thiogalactopyranoside (IPTG).
   5217..5238    +  protein_bind   CAP binding site: CAP binding activates transcription in the presence of cAMP. E. coli catabolite activator protein
   5253..5283    +  promoter       lac promoter: promoter for the E. coli lac operon
   5291..5307    +  protein_bind   lac operator: The lac repressor binds to the lac operator to inhibit transcription in E. coli. This inhibition can be relieved by adding lactose or isopropyl-β-D-thiogalactopyranoside (IPTG). lac repressor encoded by lacI
   5344..5399    -  misc_feature   MCS: pUC18/19 multiple cloning site
   5400..5419    -  misc_feature   MCS (fragment): pUC18/19 multiple cloning site
   5425..5507    +  enhancer       CMV enhancer (fragment): human cytomegalovirus immediate early enhancer; contains an 18-bp deletion relative to the standard CMV enhancer
   5579..5596    -  promoter       CMV promoter (fragment): human cytomegalovirus (CMV) immediate early promoter
   5659..5710    +  promoter       CMVd2 promoter: truncated human cytomegalovirus (CMV) immediate early promoter that yields moderately reduced expression relative to the full-length promoter
   5801..5872    -  CDS            UL24_HHV11 (fragment): Experimental evidence at protein level: Swiss-Prot protein existence level 1. May participate in nuclear egress of viral particles. Plays a role in the dispersal of several host nucleolar proteins including NCL/nucleolin and NPM1. Since deletion of host NCL/nucleolin negatively impact on nuclear egress, UL24 supposedly acts on this process through its effect on host nucleoli. From Human herpesvirus 1 (strain 17) (HHV-1) (Human herpes simplex virus 1).
   5942..6937    +  CDS            ΔTK: truncated herpes simplex virus thymidine kinase (Salomon et al., 1995) confers sensitivity to nucleoside analogs such as acyclovir or ganciclovir
   7049..20      +  CDS            UL122 (fragment) (across the origin): VIE2_HCMVT - Experimental evidence at protein level: Swiss-Prot protein existence level 1. Stimulates viral early and late gene expression and thus play a crucial role in the regulation of productive infection. In addition, activates quiescent cells to reenter the cell cycle and upregulates several E2F-responsive genes, which are responsible for pushing the cell into S phase. In S-phase, inhibits cellular DNA synthesis and blocks further cell cycle progression. From Human cytomegalovirus (strain Towne) (HHV-5) (Human herpesvirus 5).
