[The description below was written by a language model from this plasmid's Addgene catalogue record and pLannotate feature annotations shown in this document.]
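Description:
pFETCh_ZNF146 is a homology-directed repair donor plasmid from a CRISPR-based endogenous tagging system, built to add a C-terminal (3') FLAG epitope tag to the human zinc finger gene ZNF146 (also known as OZF) at its native locus. It is based on the pFETCh_Donor backbone, into which ZNF146 homology arms were inserted by Gibson assembly, giving a 7,226 bp construct. In bacteria it replicates from a high-copy ColE1/pUC-type origin and is selected with kanamycin through an aph(3')-Ia KanR gene. Remnants of a pUC-style cloning region (lac promoter and operator, CAP site, lacZα and MCS fragments) are also annotated.

The payload is a promoterless 3xFLAG-P2A-NeoR cassette. The feature table shows the 3xFLAG coding sequence followed shortly by the neo (nptII) open reading frame. The P2A peptide and the homology arms themselves are not annotated, but unannotated stretches flanking the cassette are consistent with where the arms would lie. After a Cas9-induced break near the ZNF146 stop codon, the arms direct in-frame integration so that the endogenous promoter drives ZNF146-3xFLAG, while the self-cleaving P2A releases neomycin phosphotransferase as a separate protein. This allows G418 selection of correctly targeted cells. The nuclease and guide RNA are not encoded here and must be supplied separately.

The backbone also carries a truncated HSV thymidine kinase (ΔTK) gene preceded by CMV enhancer/promoter fragments. Such a cassette typically permits ganciclovir counter-selection against random integration of the whole plasmid, although the record does not state this use. Tagged lines of this kind suit antibody-based assays of the endogenous protein using standard FLAG reagents.
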