Addgene plasmid #72359: pFETCh_ZNF146
Purpose: Donor vector for 3' FLAG tag of human ZNF146
Depositing lab: Eric Mendenhall & Richard M. Myers. Depositing organization: University of Alabama in Huntsville.
Backbone
  Vector backbone: pFETCh_Donor
  Backbone size w/o insert (bp): 5771
  Vector type: CRISPR
  Selectable markers: Neomycin (select with G418)
Growth in bacteria
  Bacterial resistance: Kanamycin, 50 μg/mL
  Growth temperature: 37°C
  Growth strain: DH5alpha
  Copy number: High Copy
Gene/Insert
  Gene/Insert name: ZNF146 Homology Arms
  Species: H. sapiens (human)
  Entrez Gene: ZNF146 (a.k.a. OZF)
  Tag / fusion protein: 3XFLAG-P2A-NeoR (C terminal on backbone)
  Cloning method: Gibson Cloning
  Sequencing primers: 5′ Neo-F; 3′ Neo-R
Terms and licenses: Academic/Nonprofit Terms; Industry Terms: Not Available to Industry
Depositor comments: Note: This plasmid is part of the Mendenhall and Meyers CRISPR-based Tagging system to add a tag (currently using FLAG) to endogenous proteins. Please see https://www.addgene.org/crispr/tagging/ for more details.
How to cite: pFETCh_ZNF146 was a gift from Eric Mendenhall & Richard M. Myers (Addgene plasmid # 72359 ; http://n2t.net/addgene:72359 ; RRID:Addgene_72359)
