>Addgene plasmid #72359 | pFETCh_ZNF146 | addgene partial sequence | sequence record 134776 | Neo-R 5'-GCCCAGTCATAGCCGAATAG-3'
ATCATGCGAAACGATCCAGGTCCAGGGTTCTCCTCCACGTCTCCAGCCTGCTTCAGCAGGCTGAAGTTAG
TAGCTCCGCTTCCTGAAACCTTATCGTCGTCATCCTTGTAATCTCCCTTATCGTCGTCATCCTTGTAATC
GCCCTTATCGTCGTCATCCTTGTAATCTCCAGAACCACCTCCACCGGAACCTCCTCCGCTCCCGTGAGTA
TGAATTTTCTGGTGTCTAATGTGGTGTGACTTCTGGCTGAAAGCTTTCCCACATTCACTGCACTGATAAG
GCTTCTTACCTGTGTGTATTCTCAAATGCAGAGCAAGGGTTGAGAACTGAGAGAAAGCTTTCCCACATTC
ATTACAACCATAGGGCTTCTCCCCTGTATGGCTTCTCACATGCACAGTGAGAGATGAGCTCTGAGAGAAG
GCTTTTCCACAAACATTGCATTCGTAAGGTTTATCACCTGAATGAATCCTCACATGTACAATAAGTGATG
TTCGCTGAGAGAAGGCTTTTCCACATTCGTTACATTCATAGGGTTTCTCTCCAGTGTGAATGTTCTGATG
TTTTATGAGGTACTTCTTCTGGCCAAAGGCTGTTCCACATTCACTACATTTAAAAGGCTTCTCTCCAATA
TGGATTTTCTCATGCTCAGTAAGGTTGGATTTGCCACTGAAGGTTTTTCCACACTCCTTACATACAAAGG
GCTTCTCTCCTGTGTGAGTTCTCTGGTGTCTGATGAGGTTTGACTTCTGAATGAAAGCTTTCCCGCAATC
TTTACACTCAAAAGGTTTTTCTCCAGTGTGA
