>Addgene plasmid #72359 | pFETCh_ZNF146 | addgene partial sequence | sequence record 135360 | Neo-F 5'-CGTTGGCTACCCGTGATATT-3'
GCGGCGAATGGGCTGACCGCTTCCTCGTGCTTTACGGTATCGCCGCTCCCGATTCGCAGCGCATCGCCTT
CTATCGCCTTCTTGACGAGTTCTTCTGATTCGAACATCAAAGCCTTGAAAGTGGGAAAGCTTTCATTAGA
AATTTGCACCTCATCATGCCCCAGAAATAATCCTTCTGAAGCAAAGCACCACGAATGAGGTTAACTTTAA
CAAGTACTAAAAACTTAAGGGACACCAGAAAATTTGTACTGAAGAGAAAGACATGCATATGATTAAAACC
CTGTGTCCAACAGAGAAACCTGCAGCAGAGATAATGGTGAAAGTTTAGGCACATTTTCACTAAAAGTGGG
AACAGAAAATGGAGGCCTGTTTTTTATTGCTACCACCATAGATCTGGAGATCTTCGCCAGTAACAAGAAA
AATTAAGTTGTAAATATTGGAAAGGAACAGACAAAAATAGATGACATGGTCATCTACAACTAATATTAAG
ACTCCTGTGGTATTGATTGAGCAGAGCAGAAGAGATTTCAAAAAAAGACCTATGCATTTATTAGAATTTG
GAATATGATACAAGTGGCATCAGGAAATGAGGAAATAATGGAACTATTTTTTTTAAGTGGAGGTAGTTTG
TTCTCCAAGGGGGAAAAATAGACCATGAACTATACACAAAAGTGAATCCAGAGATTAAAAACAGAAATAT
GGAAAAGCTATGTACTAAAATGCATATGACCTTGGGAATAGGGAAACATTCCTTGGAACAATTTGAGAAA
TACTTAGCGGTTCTACTTATGAGTATGAATGCTCAGGAAATACGCACTAGGATATTTACTGTGGCTTGAT
TTGTAGTAGCCAAAAATTAGAAACAACTGAGAAAGCCCATCACGAACAATATGGGAAATTCTTATGTACT
TGGAAAGTCCTCTCCACTGCCTGTAGCCTCCAATTCACTGGCCGTCGTTCACTGGCCGTCGTTTTACAAC
GTCGTGACTGGGAAAACCCTGGCGTTACCCAACTTAATCGCCTTG
